>Addgene plasmid #126110 | pBbA20c-RFP | addgene full sequence | sequence record 247004 | Addgene NGS Result
GACGTCTTTATAGCTAGCTCAGTCCTAGGTACAATGCTAGCAGGTTTAATCGAATTCAAAAGATCTTTTA
AGAAGGAGATATACATATGGCGAGTAGCGAAGACGTTATCAAAGAGTTCATGCGTTTCAAAGTTCGTATG
GAAGGTTCCGTTAACGGTCACGAGTTCGAAATCGAAGGTGAAGGTGAAGGTCGTCCGTACGAAGGTACCC
AGACCGCTAAACTGAAAGTTACCAAAGGTGGTCCGCTGCCGTTCGCTTGGGACATCCTGTCCCCGCAGTT
CCAGTACGGTTCCAAAGCTTACGTTAAACACCCGGCTGACATCCCGGACTACCTGAAACTGTCCTTCCCG
GAAGGTTTCAAATGGGAACGTGTTATGAACTTCGAAGACGGTGGTGTTGTTACCGTTACCCAGGACTCCT
CCCTGCAAGACGGTGAGTTCATCTACAAAGTTAAACTGCGTGGTACCAACTTCCCGTCCGACGGTCCGGT
TATGCAGAAAAAAACCATGGGTTGGGAAGCTTCCACCGAACGTATGTACCCGGAAGACGGTGCTCTGAAA
GGTGAAATCAAAATGCGTCTGAAACTGAAAGACGGTGGTCACTACGACGCTGAAGTTAAAACCACCTACA
TGGCTAAAAAACCGGTTCAGCTGCCGGGTGCTTACAAAACCGACATCAAACTGGACATCACCTCCCACAA
CGAAGACTACACCATCGTTGAACAGTACGAACGTGCTGAAGGTCGTCACTCCACCGGTGCTTAAGGATCC
AAACTCGAGTAAGGATCTCCAGGCATCAAATAAAACGAAAGGCTCAGTCGAAAGACTGGGCCTTTCGTTT
TATCTGTTGTTTGTCGGTGAACGCTCTCTACTAGAGTCACACTGGCTCACCTTCGGGTGGGCCTTTCTGC
GTTTATACCTAGGGATATATTCCGCTTCCTCGCTCACTGACTCGCTACGCTCGGTCGTTCGACTGCGGCG
AGCGGAAATGGCTTACGAACGGGGCGGAGATTTCCTGGAAGATGCCAGGAAGATACTTAACAGGGAAGTG
AGAGGGCCGCGGCAAAGCCGTTTTTCCATAGGCTCCGCCCCCCTGACAAGCATCACGAAATCTGACGCTC
AAATCAGTGGTGGCGAAACCCGACAGGACTATAAAGATACCAGGCGTTTCCCCCTGGCGGCTCCCTCGTG
CGCTCTCCTGTTCCTGCCTTTCGGTTTACCGGTGTCATTCCGCTGTTATGGCCGCGTTTGTCTCATTCCA
CGCCTGACACTCAGTTCCGGGTAGGCAGTTCGCTCCAAGCTGGACTGTATGCACGAACCCCCCGTTCAGT
CCGACCGCTGCGCCTTATCCGGTAACTATCGTCTTGAGTCCAACCCGGAAAGACATGCAAAAGCACCACT
GGCAGCAGCCACTGGTAATTGATTTAGAGGAGTTAGTCTTGAAGTCATGCGCCGGTTAAGGCTAAACTGA
AAGGACAAGTTTTGGTGACTGCGCTCCTCCAAGCCAGTTACCTCGGTTCAAAGAGTTGGTAGCTCAGAGA
ACCTTCGAAAAACCGCCCTGCAAGGCGGTTTTTTCGTTTTCAGAGCAAGAGATTACGCGCAGACCAAAAC
GATCTCAAGAAGATCATCTTATTAATCAGATAAAATATTTCTAGATTTCAGTGCAATTTATCTCTTCAAA
TGTAGCACCTGAAGTCAGCCCCATACGATATAAGTTGTTACTAGTGCTTGGATTCTCACCAATAAAAAAC
GCCCGGCGGCAACCGAGCGTTCTGAACAAATCCAGATGGAGTTCTGAGGTCATTACTGGATCTATCAACA
GGAGTCCAAGCGAGCTCGATATCAAATTACGCCCCGCCCTGCCACTCATCGCAGTACTGTTGTAATTCAT
TAAGCATTCTGCCGACATGGAAGCCATCACAAACGGCATGATGAACCTGAATCGCCAGCGGCATCAGCAC
CTTGTCGCCTTGCGTATAATATTTGCCCATGGTGAAAACGGGGGCGAAGAAGTTGTCCATATTGGCCACG
TTTAAATCAAAACTGGTGAAACTCACCCAGGGATTGGCTGAGACGAAAAACATATTCTCAATAAACCCTT
TAGGGAAATAGGCCAGGTTTTCACCGTAACACGCCACATCTTGCGAATATATGTGTAGAAACTGCCGGAA
ATCGTCGTGGTATTCACTCCAGAGCGATGAAAACGTTTCAGTTTGCTCATGGAAAACGGTGTAACAAGGG
TGAACACTATCCCATATCACCAGCTCACCGTCTTTCATTGCCATACGAAATTCCGGATGAGCATTCATCA
GGCGGGCAAGAATGTGAATAAAGGCCGGATAAAACTTGTGCTTATTTTTCTTTACGGTCTTTAAAAAGGC
CGTAATATCCAGCTGAACGGTCTGGTTATAGGTACATTGAGCAACTGACTGAAATGCCTCAAAATGTTCT
TTACGATGCCATTGGGATATATCAACGGTGGTATATCCAGTGATTTTTTTCTCCATTTTAGCTTCCTTAG
CTCCTGAAAATCTCGATAACTCAAAAAATACGCCCGGTAGTGATCTTATTTCATTATGGTGAAAGTTGGA
ACCTCTTACGTGCCGATCAACGTCTCATTTTCGCCAGATATC
Features (pLannotate 1.2.2; 9 found; start..end, strand, type, name):
     12..41      +  promoter       J23119 promoter (fragment): bacterial promoter (Registry of Standard Biological Parts BBa J23119)
     87..764     +  CDS            mRFP1: monomeric derivative of DsRed (Campbell et al., 2002)
    797..868     +  terminator     rrnB T1 terminator: transcription terminator T1 from the E. coli rrnB gene
    884..911     +  terminator     T7Te terminator: phage T7 early transcription terminator
    930..985     -  rep_origin     RSF ori (fragment): Plasmids containing the RSF 1030 origin of replication can be propagated in E. coli cells that contain additional plasmids with compatible origins.
   1073..1618    -  rep_origin     p15A ori: Plasmids containing the medium-copy-number p15A origin of replication can be propagated in E. coli cells that contain a second plasmid with the ColE1 origin.
   1732..1826    -  terminator     lambda t0 terminator: transcription terminator from phage lambda
   1850..2506    -  CDS            cat: CAT_ECOLX - Experimental evidence at protein level: Swiss-Prot protein existence level 1. This enzyme is an effector of chloramphenicol resistance in bacteria. From Escherichia coli. This protein is used as a marker in many commonly used cloning vectors, such as pACYC184.
   2507..2609    -  promoter       cat promoter: promoter of the E. coli cat gene encoding chloramphenicol acetyltransferase
