[The description below was written by a language model from this plasmid's Addgene catalogue record and pLannotate feature annotations shown in this document.]
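Description:
pBbA20c-RFP is a small bacterial expression plasmid of the pBb (BglBrick-compatible) series, built for constitutive gene expression in Escherichia coli and used in synthetic biology. It is maintained through a p15A origin of replication, a replicon generally regarded as medium copy and compatible with ColE1-type plasmids. The catalogue entry nevertheless lists the plasmid as high copy, so the two sources differ on this point. A short fragment annotated as RSF origin lies next to the p15A origin and is probably just a partial sequence match rather than a second functional replicon. Selection is by chloramphenicol, conferred by the cat (chloramphenicol acetyltransferase) gene driven by its native cat promoter and followed by the lambda t0 terminator. Sequencing by the repository found a single-base insertion just after the cat promoter, which the depositor reports has no effect on function.

The payload is a 678 bp synthetic RFP coding sequence, annotated as mRFP1, the monomeric DsRed derivative. The record names its promoter as S23200. The automated annotation detects only a partial match to the strong constitutive J23119 promoter at that position, suggesting a related or variant sigma-70-type constitutive promoter, but the record does not describe the relationship. Transcription is stopped downstream by a double terminator made up of rrnB T1 and T7Te, insulating the cassette from the origin and marker, which lie on the opposite strand. No regulator or inducer system is annotated, in keeping with constitutive expression.

RFP serves as a fluorescent readout of promoter and vector output and as a placeholder that can be swapped for a gene of interest using BglBrick-style cloning. The plasmid belongs to a set of characterised vectors associated with a tool for selecting and predicting the performance of E. coli expression vectors.
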