Addgene plasmid #126110: pBbA20c-RFP
Purpose: Constitutive expression vector for Escherichia coli. BglBrick compatible.
Depositing lab: Nigel Scrutton. Depositing organization: University of Manchester. Publication: SelProm: A Queryable and Predictive Expression Vector Selection Tool for Escherichia coli. Jervis AJ, Carbonell P, Taylor S, Sung R, Dunstan MS, Robinson CJ, Breitling R, Takano E, Scrutton NS. ACS Synth Biol. 2019 Mar 18. doi: 10.1021/acssynbio.8b00399. PubMed 30870592.
Backbone
  Vector backbone: pBb
  Backbone size w/o insert (bp): 2168
  Vector type: Bacterial Expression, Synthetic Biology
Growth in bacteria
  Bacterial resistance: Chloramphenicol, 25 μg/mL
  Growth temperature: 37°C
  Growth strain: DH5alpha
  Copy number: High Copy
Gene/Insert
  Gene/Insert name: RFP
  Species: Synthetic
  Insert size (bp): 678
  Promoter: S23200
  Cloning method: Unknown
  Sequencing primers: 5′ GGTAGTGATCTTATTTCATTATGGTG
Terms and licenses: Academic/Nonprofit Terms; Industry Terms: Not Available to Industry
Depositor comments: Cloning method was In-Fusion. Please note that a 1bp insertion following the CAT promoter was identified by Addgene's NGS result. The depositor noted that this discrepancy does NOT affect plasmid function.
How to cite: pBbA20c-RFP was a gift from Nigel Scrutton (Addgene plasmid # 126110 ; http://n2t.net/addgene:126110 ; RRID:Addgene_126110)
